>Addgene plasmid #55218 | pFastBac cloning vector with BioBrick PolyPromoter LIC Subcloning (438-A) | depositor full sequence | sequence record 85603 | Full Sequence
GACCAGCCGCGTAACCTGGCAAAATCGGTTACGGTTGAGTAATAAATGGATGCCCTGCGTAAGCGGGTGT
GGGCGGACAATAAAGTCTTAAACTGAACAAAATAGATCTAAACTATGACAATAAAGTCTTAAACTAGACA
GAATAGTTGTAAACTGAAATCAGTCCAGTTATGCTGTGAAAAAGCATACTGGACTTTTGTTATGGCTAAA
GCAAACTCTTCATTTTCTGAAGTGCAAATTGCCCGTCGTATTAAAGAGGGGCGTGGCCAAGGGCATGGTA
AAGACTATATTCGCGGCGTTGTGACAATTTACCGAACAACTCCGCGGCCGGGAAGCCGATCTCGGCTTGA
ACGAATTGTTAGGTGGCGGTACTTGGGTCGATATCAAAGTGCATCACTTCTTCCCGTATGCCCAACTTTG
TATAGAGAGCCACTGCGGGATCGTCACCGTAATCTGCTTGCACGTAGATCACATAAGCACCAAGCGCGTT
GGCCTCATGCTTGAGGAGATTGATGAGCGCGGTGGCAATGCCCTGCCTCCGGTGCTCGCCGGAGACTGCG
AGATCATAGATATAGATCTCACTACGCGGCTGCTCAAACTTGGGCAGAACGTAAGCCGCGAGAGCGCCAA
CAACCGCTTCTTGGTCGAAGGCAGCAAGCGCGATGAATGTCTTACTACGGAGCAAGTTCCCGAGGTAATC
GGAGTCCGGCTGATGTTGGGAGTAGGTGGCTACGTCTCCGAACTCACGACCGAAAAGATCAAGAGCAGCC
CGCATGGATTTGACTTGGTCAGGGCCGAGCCTACATGTGCGAATGATGCCCATACTTGAGCCACCTAACT
TTGTTTTAGGGCGACTGCCCTGCTGCGTAACATCGTTGCTGCTCCATAACATCAAACATCGACCCACGGC
GTAACGCGCTTGCTGCTTGGATGCCCGAGGCATAGACTGTACAAAAAAACAGTCATAACAAGCCATGAAA
ACCGCCACTGCGCCGTTACCACCGCTGCGTTCGGTCAAGGTTCTGGACCAGTTGCGTGAGCGCATACGCT
ACTTGCATTACAGTTTACGAACCGAACAGGCTTATGTCAACTGGGTTCGTGCCTTCATCCGTTTCCACGG
TGTGCGTCACCCGGCAACCTTGGGCAGCAGCGAAGTCGAGGCATTTCTGTCCTGGCTGGCGAACGAGCGC
AAGGTTTCGGTCTCCACGCATCGTCAGGCATTGGCGGCCTTGCTGTTCTTCTACGGCAAGGTGCTGTGCA
CGGATCTGCCCTGGCTTCAGGAGATCGGAAGACCTCGGCCGTCGCGGCGCTTGCCGGTGGTGCTGACCCC
GGATGAAGTGGTTCGCATCCTCGGTTTTCTGGAAGGCGAGCATCGTTTGTTCGCCCAGGACTCTAGCTAT
AGTTCTAGTGGTTGGCTACGTATACTCCGGACTATTAATAGATCATGGAGATAATTAGCGGCCGCGTTTA
AACATCCACCATTTGATGGAGATAATTAAAATGATAACCATCTCGCAAATAAATAAGTATTTTACTGTTT
TCGTAACAGTTTTGTAATAAAAAAACCTATAACTATTCCGGATTATTCATACCGTCCCACCATCGGGCGC
GGATCCTTTATTAAGTACTTCCAATCCAATATTGGAAGTGGATAACCGGTCCGAAGCGCGCGGAATTCAA
AGGCCTACGTCGACGAGCTCACTAGTCGCGGCCTCATGATCTCCTAGGGGCCGCTTTCGAATCTAGAGCC
TGCAGTCTCGAGGCATGCGGTACCAAGCTTGTCGAGAAGTACTAGAGGATCATAATCAGCCATACCACAT
TTGTAGAGGTTTTACTTGCTTTAAAAAACCTCCCACACCTCCCCCTGAACCTGAAACATAAAATGAATGC
AATTGTTGTTGTTAACTTGTTTATTGCAGCTTATAATGGTTACAAATAAAGCAATAGCATCACAAATTTC
ACAAATAAAGCATTTTTTTCACTGCATTCTAGTTGTGGTTTGTCCAAACTCATCAATGTATCTTATCATG
TCTGGATCTGATCACTGCTTGAGCCTAGAAACATCCACCATTTAAATGGAGTTAGGTTTAAACGCCTGCA
GGGGAGATCCGAACCAGATAAGTGAAATCTAGTTCCAAACTATTTTGTCATTTTTAATTTTCGTATTAGC
TTACGACGCTACACCCAGTTCCCATCTATTTTGTCACTCTTCCCTAAATAATCCTTAAAAACTCCATTTC
CACCCCTCCCAGTTCCCAACTATTTTGTCCGCCCACAGCGGGGCATTTTTCTTCCTGTTATGTTTTTAAT
CAAACATCCTGCCAACTCCATGTGACAAACCGTCATCTTCGGCTACTTTTTCTCTGTCACAGAATGAAAA
TTTTTCTGTCATCTCTTCGTTATTAATGTTTGTAATTGACTGAATATCAACGCTTATTTGCAGCCTGAAT
GGCGAATGGG
[124 nt withheld, positions 2461-2584]
C
[91 nt withheld, positions 2586-2676]
A
[49 nt withheld, positions 2678-2726]
CCTTTGACGTTGGAGTCCACGTTCTTT
[37 nt withheld, positions 2754-2790]
ACCCTATCTCGGTCTATTCTTTTGATTTATAAGGGATTTTGCCGATTTCGGCCTATTGGTTAAAAAATGA
GCTGATTTAACAAAAATTTAACGCGAATTTTAACAAACTATTAACGTTTACAATTTCAGGTGGCACTTTT
CGGGGAAATGTGCGCGGAACCCCTATTTGTTTATTTTTCTAAATACATTCAAATATGTATCCGCTCATGA
GACAATAACCCTGATAAATGCTTCAATACTATTGAAAAAGGAAGAGTATGAGTATTCAACATTTCCGTGT
CGCCCTTATTCCCTTTTTTGCGGCATTTTGCCTTCCTGTTTTTGCTCACCCAGAAACGCTGGTGAAAGTA
AAAGATGCTGAAGATCAGTTGGGTGCACGAGTGGGTTACATCGAACTGGATCTCAACAGCGGTAAGATCC
TTGAGAGTTTTCGCCCCGAAGAACGTTTTCCAATGATGAGCACTTTTAAAGTTCTGCTATGTGGCGCGGT
ATTATCCCGTATTGACGCCGGGCAAGAGCAACTCGGTCGCCGCATACACTATTCTCAGAATGACTTGGTT
GAGTACTCACCAGTCACAGAAAAGCATCTTACGGATGGCATGACAGTAAGAGAATTATGCAGTGCTGCCA
TAACCATGAGTGATAACACTGCGGCCAACTTACTTCTGACAACGATCGGAGGACCGAAGGAGCTAACCGC
TTTTTTGCACAACATGGGGGATCATGTAACTCGCCTTGATCGTTGGGAACCGGAGCTGAATGAAGCCATA
CCAAACGACGAGCGTGACACCACGATGCCTGTAGCAATGGCAACAACGTTGCGCAAACTATTAACTGGCG
AACTACTTACTCTAGCTTCCCGGCAACAATTAATAGACTGGATGGAGGCGGATAAAGTTGCAGGACCACT
TCTGCGCTCGGCCCTTCCGGCTGGCTGGTTTATTGCTGATAAATCTGGAGCCGGTGAGCGTGGGTCTCGC
GGTATCATTGCAGCACTGGGGCCAGATGGTAAGCCCTCCCGTATCGTAGTTATCTACACGACGGGGAGTC
AGGCAACTATGGATGAACGAAATAGACAGATCGCTGAGATAGGTGCCTCACTGATTAAGCATTGGTAACT
GTCAGACCAAGTTTACTCATATATACTTTAGATTGATTTAAAACTTCATTTTTAATTTAAAAGGATCTAG
GTGAAGATCCTTTTTGATAATCTCATGACCAAAATCCCTTAACGTGAGTTTTCGTTCCACTGAGCGTCAG
ACCCCGTAGAAAAGATCAAAGGATCTTCTTGAGATCCTTTTTTTCTGCGCGTAATCTGCTGCTTGCAAAC
AAAAAAACCACCGCTACCAGCGGTGGTTTGTTTGCCGGATCAAGAGCTACCAACTCTTTTTCCGAAGGTA
ACTGGCTTCAGCAGAGCGCAGATACCAAATACTGTCCTTCTAGTGTAGCCGTAGTTAGGCCACCACTTCA
AGAACTCTGTAGCACCGCCTACATACCTCGCTCTGCTAATCCTGTTACCAGTGGCTGCTGCCAGTGGCGA
TAAGTCGTGTCTTACCGGGTTGGACTCAAGACGATAGTTACCGGATAAGGCGCAGCGGTCGGGCTGAACG
GGGGGTTCGTGCACACAGCCCAGCTTGGAGCGAACGACCTACACCGAACTGAGATACCTACAGCGTGAGC
TATGAGAAAGCGCCACGCTTCCCGAAGGGAGAAAGGCGGACAGGTATCCGGTAAGCGGCAGGGTCGGAAC
AGGAGAGCGCACGAGGGAGCTTCCAGGGGGAAACGCCTGGTATCTTTATAGTCCTGTCGGGTTTCGCCAC
CTCTGACTTGAGCGTCGATTTTTGTGATGCTCGTCAGGGGGGCGGAGCCTATGGAAAAACGCCAGCAACG
CGGCCTTTTTACGGTTCCTGGCCTTTTGCTGGCCTTTTGCTCACATGTTCTTTCCTGCGTTATCCCCTGA
TTCTGTGGATAACCGTATTACCGCCTTTGAGTGAGCTGATACCGCTCGCCGCAGCCGAACGACCGAGCGC
AGCGAGTCAGTGAGCGAGGAAGCGGAAGAGGCGCGCCATGCGGTATTTTCTCCTTACGCATCTGTGCGGT
ATTTCACACCGCATATATGGTGCACTCTCAGTACAATCTGCTCTGATGCCGCATAGTTAAGCCAGTATAC
ACTCCGCTATCGCTACGTGACTGGGTCATGGCTGCGCCCCGACACCCGCCAACACCCGCTGACGCGCCCT
GACGGGCTTGTCTGCTCCCGGCATCCGCTTACAGACAAGCTGTGACCGTCTCCGGGAGCTGCATGTGTCA
GAGGTTTTCACCGTCATCACCGAAACGCGCGAGGCAGCTGCGGTAAAGCTCATCAGCGTGGTCGTGAAGC
GATTCACAGATGTCTGCCTGTTCATCCGCGTCCAGCTCGTTGAGTTTCTCCAGAAGCGTTAATGTCTGGC
TTCTGATAAAGCGGGCCATGTTAAGGGCGGTTTTTTCCTGTTTGGTCACTGATGCCTCCGTGTAAGGGGG
ATTTCTGTTCATGGGGGTAATGATACCGATGAAACGAGAGAGGATGCTCACGATACGGGTTACTGATGAT
GAACATGCCCGGTTACTGGAACGTTGTGAGGGTAAACAACTGGCGGTATGGATGCGGCGGGACCAG
Features (pLannotate 1.2.2; 16 found; start..end, strand, type, name):
     68..292     -  mobile_element Tn7R: mini-Tn7 element (right end of the Tn7 transposon) Tn7
    359..892     -  CDS            GmR: gentamycin acetyltransferase; aacC1; confers resistance to gentamycin
   1062..1090    -  promoter       Pc promoter: intI1 (promoter lies within the coding sequence); class 1 integron promoter
   1068..1415    -  CDS            YPR2_ECOLX (fragment): Protein predicted: Swiss-Prot protein existence level 4. From Escherichia coli.
   1486..1572    +  promoter       polyhedrin promoter (fragment): polh from Autographa californica; promoter for the baculovirus polyhedrin gene
   1798..1881    +  CDS            large T antigen (fragment): large T antigen from SV40 (simian virus 40)
   1904..2038    +  polyA_signal   SV40 poly(A) signal: SV40 polyadenylation signal
   2112..2277    -  mobile_element Tn7L: mini-Tn7 element (left end of the Tn7 transposon) Tn7
   2440..2456    +  CDS            lacZα (fragment): LacZα fragment of β-galactosidase; lacZ fragment
   2461..2889    +  rep_origin     f1 ori (sequence partly withheld): f1 bacteriophage origin of replication; arrow indicates direction of (+) strand synthesis
   2943..3047    +  promoter       AmpR promoter: bla
   3048..3908    +  CDS            AmpR: β-lactamase; bla; confers resistance to ampicillin, carbenicillin, and related antibiotics
   4079..4667    +  rep_origin     ori: high-copy-number ColE1/pMB1/pBR322/pUC origin of replication
   4858..4996    -  misc_feature   bom: basis of mobility region from pBR322
   5098..5289    -  CDS            rop: Rop protein, which maintains plasmids at low copy number; rop
   5330..5440    +  CDS            mbeC (fragment): MBEC_ECOLX - Experimental evidence at protein level: Swiss-Prot protein existence level 1. Required for efficient mobilization of ColE1 plasmid and is thus essential to promote the specific transfer of the plasmid during conjugation. Probably functions by inducing DNA bending, helping the MbeA relaxase to melt the DNA around the nic site and cleave the phosphodiester bond. Binds specifically double-stranded DNA (dsDNA) containing the ColE1 oriT but does not recognize the inverted repeat (IR). From Escherichia coli.
