[The description below was written by a language model from this plasmid's Addgene catalogue record and pLannotate feature annotations shown in this document.]
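Description:
pFastBac cloning vector with BioBrick PolyPromoter LIC Subcloning (438-A) is an empty, untagged insect-expression backbone of about 5.4 kb from the MacroBac series, built on pFastBac for making recombinant baculoviruses. In E. coli it replicates from a ColE1/pUC-type origin and is selected with ampicillin through the bla gene. The catalogue lists it as high copy, although the annotation also finds the pBR322-derived bom region and a rop gene. An f1 origin is also present.

The functional core is a mini-Tn7 element bounded by Tn7R and Tn7L. Between these ends lie a gentamicin acetyltransferase gene driven by the class 1 integron Pc promoter, and an expression cassette made up of the baculovirus polyhedrin promoter, a cloning region and the SV40 polyadenylation signal. In the standard pFastBac workflow, Tn7 transposition moves this whole segment into a baculovirus shuttle genome (bacmid) maintained in E. coli, and the gentamicin marker travels with it. The resulting bacmid is then used to generate virus that drives strong, very late polyhedrin-promoter expression in insect cells. The short large T antigen, lacZα and mbeC hits appear to be sequence remnants rather than functional genes.

No insert is present. Open reading frames are introduced by ligation-independent cloning (LIC), and because this version adds no tag, the start codon must be supplied with the ORF. According to the depositor, the 438 series was designed so that individual promoter–gene cassettes can be combined into multigene "PolyPromoter" plasmids by LIC instead of ligase-based subcloning. This removes the background from religated empty vector, which had made screening laborious once assemblies approached or exceeded 20 kb. The intended application is large-scale co-expression of recombinant multiprotein complexes.
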