Addgene plasmid #55218: pFastBac cloning vector with BioBrick PolyPromoter LIC Subcloning (438-A)
Purpose: (Empty Backbone)
Depositing lab: Scott Gradia. Depositing organization: University of California, Berkeley. Publication: MacroBac: New Technologies for Robust and Efficient Large-Scale Production of Recombinant Multiprotein Complexes. Gradia SD, Ishida JP, Tsai MS, Jeans C, Tainer JA, Fuss JO. Methods Enzymol. 2017;592:1-26. doi: 10.1016/bs.mie.2017.03.008. Epub 2017 May 15. PubMed 28668116.
Backbone
  Vector backbone: pFastBac
  Vector type: Insect Expression
Growth in bacteria
  Bacterial resistance: Ampicillin, 100 μg/mL
  Growth temperature: 37°C
  Growth strain: XL1 Blue
  Copy number: High Copy
Gene/Insert
  Gene/Insert name: None
Terms and licenses: Academic/Nonprofit Terms; Industry Terms: Not Available to Industry
Depositor comments: In order to increase the efficiency of subcloning with the Series-11 Macrobac plasmids we developed a new strategy the uses LIC (Ligation Independent Cloning). The problem with the Series-11 ligation mediated subcloning was that when the plasmid size approached or exceeded 20 kb we had to screen many colonies to find a positive. We developed a strategy to use LIC for subcloning. Because this method uses no ligase, the cloning background associated with re-ligation of the empty plasmid are eliminated. 438-A is an untagged pFastBac LIC Subcloning vector. The 438 vectors use the LICvBac Forward primer and the LICv1 Reverse primer. LICvBacF - 5'-TACTTCCAATCCAATCG-3' (Note: ATG must be added to ORF) LICv1 Reverse - 5'-TTATCCACTTCCAATGTTATTA-3' As the target plasmid size gets >20kb you may have to increase the amount of DNA you anneal and/or transform. We have found this method gives no background colonies at all and 100% of the colonies we pick are positive. The cells we transform into are XL1Blues with a competency ~6x10^7cfu/ul. For more information, please see our website: http://qb3.berkeley.edu/qb3/macrolab/
How to cite: pFastBac cloning vector with BioBrick PolyPromoter LIC Subcloning (438-A) was a gift from Scott Gradia (Addgene plasmid # 55218 ; http://n2t.net/addgene:55218 ; RRID:Addgene_55218)
