>Addgene plasmid #55218 | pFastBac cloning vector with BioBrick PolyPromoter LIC Subcloning (438-A) | addgene partial sequence | sequence record 90073 | Spect-R 5'-ACTTTGTTTTAGGGCGACTG-3'
TCGTTGCTGCTCCATAACATCAAACATCGACCCACGGCGTAACGCGCTTGCTGCTTGGATGCCCGAGGCA
TAGACTGTACAAAAAAACAGTCATAACAAGCCATGAAAACCGCCACTGCGCCGTTACCACCGCTGCGTTC
GGTCAAGGTTCTGGACCAGTTGCGTGAGCGCATACGCTACTTGCATTACAGTTTACGAACCGAACAGGCT
TATGTCAACTGGGTTCGTGCCTTCATCCGTTTCCACGGTGTGCGTCACCCGGCAACCTTGGGCAGCAGCG
AAGTCGAGGCATTTCTGTCCTGGCTGGCGAACGAGCGCAAGGTTTCGGTCTCCACGCATCGTCAGGCATT
GGCGGCCTTGCTGTTCTTCTACGGCAAGGTGCTGTGCACGGATCTGCCCTGGCTTCAGGAGATCGGAAGA
CCTCGGCCGTCGCGGCGCTTGCCGGTGGTGCTGACCCCGGATGAAGTGGTTCGCATCCTCGGTTTTCTGG
AAGGCGAGCATCGTTTGTTCGCCCAGGACTCTAGCTATAGTTCTAGTGGTTGGCTACGTATACTCCGGAC
TATTAATAGATCATGGAGATAATTAGCGGCCGCGTTTAAACATCCACCATTTGATGGAGATAATTAAAAT
GATAACCATCTCGCAAATAAATAAGTATTTTACTGTTTTCGTAACAGTTTTGTAATAAAAAAACCTATAA
CTATTCCGGATTATTCATACCGTCCCACCATCGGGCGCGGATCCTTTATTAAGTACTTCCAATCCAATAT
TGGAAGTGGATAACCGGTCCGAAGCGCGCGGAATTCAAAGGCCTACGTCGACGAGCTCACTAGTCGCGGC
CTCATGATCTCCTAGGGGCCGCTTTCGAATCTAGAGCCTGCAGTCTCGAGGCATGCGGTACCAAGCTTGT
CGAGAAGTACTAGAGGATCATAATCAGCCATACCACATTTGTAGAGGTTTTACTTGCTTTAAAAAACCTC
CCACACCTCCCCCTGAACCTGAAACATAAAATGAATGCAATTGTTGTTGTTAACTTGTTTATTGCAGCTT
ATAATGGTTACAAATAAAGCAATAGCATCACAAATTTCACAAATAAAGCATTTTT
