>Addgene plasmid #55218 | pFastBac cloning vector with BioBrick PolyPromoter LIC Subcloning (438-A) | addgene partial sequence | sequence record 90074 | F1ori-R 5'-AGGGAAGAAAGCGAAAGGAG-3'
[73 nt withheld, positions 1-73]
CCCATTCGCCATTCAGGCTGCAAATAAGCGTTGATATTCAGTCAATTACAAACATTAATAACGAAGAGAT
GACAGAAAAATTTTCATTCTGTGACAGAGAAAAAGTAGCCGAAGATGACGGTTTGTCACATGGAGTTGGC
AGGATGTTTGATTAAAAACATAACAGGAAGAAAAATGCCCCGCTGTGGGCGGACAAAATAGTTGGGAACT
GGGAGGGGTGGAAATGGAGTTTTTAAGGATTATTTAGGGAAGAGTGACAAAATAGATGGGAACTGGGTGT
AGCGTCGTAAGCTAATACGAAAATTAAAAATGACAAAATAGTTTGGAACTAGATTTCACTTATCTGGTTC
GGATCTCCCCTGCAGGCGTTTAAACCTAACTCCATTTAAATGGTGGATGTTTCTAGGCTCAAGCAGTGAT
CAGATCCAGACATGATAAGATACATTGATGAGTTTGGACAAACCACAACTAGAATGCAGTGAAAAAAATG
CTTTATTTGTGAAATTTGTGATGCTATTGCTTTATTTGTAACCATTATAAGCTGCAATAAACAAGTTAAC
AACAACAATTGCATTCATTTTATGTTTCAGGTTCAGGGGGAGGTGTGGGAGGTTTTTTAAAGCAAGTAAA
ACCTCTACAAATGTGGTATGGCTGATTATGATCCTCTAGTACTTCTCGACAAGCTTGGTACCGCATGCCT
CGAGACTGCAGGCTCTAGATTCGAAAGCGGCCCCTAGGAGATCATGAGGCCGCGACTAGTGAGCTCGTCG
ACGTAGGCCTTTGAATTCCGCGCGCTTCGGACCGGTTATCCACTTCCAATATTGGATTGGAAGTACTTAA
TAAAGGATCCGCGCCCGATGGTGGGACGGTATGAATAATCCGGAATAGTTATAGGTTTTTTTATTACAAA
ACTGTTACGAAAACAGTAAAATACTTATTTATTTGCGAGATGGTTATCATTTTAATTATCTCCATCAAAT
GGTGGATGTTTAAACGCGGCCGCTAATTATCTCCATGATCTATTAATAGTCCGGAGTATACGTAGCCAAC
CACTAGAACTATAGCTAGAGTCCTGG
